Addgene plasmid #70831: pFOSGE_COF3F04
Purpose: Gateway entry clone
Depositing lab: Alexander Stark. Depositing organization: Research Institute of Molecular Pathology (IMP). Publication: Transcriptional regulators form diverse groups with context-dependent regulatory functions. Stampfel G, Kazmar T, Frank O, Wienerroither S, Reiter F, Stark A. Nature. 2015 Nov 9. doi: 10.1038/nature15545. PubMed 26550828.
Backbone
  Vector backbone: pDONR221
  Backbone manufacturer: Invitrogen
  Backbone size w/o insert (bp): 4762
  Vector type: Gateway entry vector
Growth in bacteria
  Bacterial resistance: Kanamycin, 50 μg/mL
  Growth temperature: 37°C
  Growth strain: DH5alpha
  Copy number: High Copy
Gene/Insert
  Gene/Insert name: CG2051 (alt names: FBgn0037376; CG2051, FBtr0078669)
  Species: D. melanogaster (fly)
  Insert size (bp): 1215
  Cloning method: Gateway Cloning
  Sequencing primers: 5′ M13-F20; 3′ M13R
Terms and licenses: Academic/Nonprofit Terms; Industry Terms: Not Available to Industry
How to cite: pFOSGE_COF3F04 was a gift from Alexander Stark (Addgene plasmid # 70831 ; http://n2t.net/addgene:70831 ; RRID:Addgene_70831)
