[The description below was written by a language model from this plasmid's Addgene catalogue record.]
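Description:
pFOSGE_COF3F04 is a Gateway entry clone built on the commercial pDONR221 donor vector and carrying the Drosophila melanogaster gene CG2051 as an insert of about 1.2 kb. It is a bacterial cloning plasmid, not an expression construct. It is maintained at high copy number in standard E. coli cloning strains and selected with kanamycin. The insert was introduced by Gateway recombination. For a pDONR-type backbone this normally means a BP reaction, in which an attB-flanked PCR product replaces the donor vector's counter-selectable cassette and leaves the insert flanked by attL sites. No feature table accompanies the record, so the exact att junctions, the presence or absence of a stop codon, and the reading-frame context are not documented. M13 forward and reverse primer sites flank the insert and are listed for sequence verification.

As is usual for entry vectors of this kind, the record lists no promoter, tag or reporter for the insert. The insert only gains regulatory elements and fusion partners when it is moved by LR recombination into a destination vector of choice. The clone's stated purpose is simply to serve as a Gateway entry clone. The associated study examined how transcriptional regulators fall into groups with context-dependent regulatory functions, which suggests that CG2051 was one of many fly candidate regulators shuttled into assay vectors. The record does not describe the function of CG2051 or name the destination vectors used.
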