>Addgene plasmid #70831 | pFOSGE_COF3F04 | depositor partial sequence | sequence record 126773 | insert
ATGGCACAAATCGAGAAGTACCAGGACTTTGTGATTGATGCTCTCGAAGTGGTAGACTTTAAGCTGATCC
GTGACAAGGCCGACATCAACAATGATGCCCTGACCTTTCATCCCGCAATGGCCCACCAGATTTTCGGGGA
GACCGAGACGATTTTCGGCTACCAGGACTTGCACGTCCGTGTAATGTACACGGCAGGACCTTTGCACATC
TACTTGGGCGTCGATTACGGCAAACGGGTGAATGAGATCTCCGGCGGAGAGATCAAGGCAGACGACGTCG
TCAGCACAATTGCTCAGAGTCTACCGGACGGCTGCTACTTCATCAATCTTGATGAGTTTCTTAAGACACT
GGACAAGGCTGACAAATTTCAGCCCTTCGGTGAGAAGATAAGCGAATACAGGCGGGTATCGGACGACGGC
AGCGAGCGCCTTTTCGAGATCTACCAGTGCGAGTACAAGAGCTCATCATTCTTAAAGTTCTTTGCCCGGC
TGCAGACGTTCATCTTGTGGTTCGTGGATGCTGCCTCCTACATCGACACTGATGATCCACAGTGGTGTTA
CTTCTTGAGCTACGAAAAGTACAAGAACAACGATGGCCAGTGGCAGTATGCCACAGCTGGTTACACCACC
GTATACGAGTACTACGCCTATCCGCAAAACAAGAGGCCCAGGATAAGCCAGATGCTGATACTGCCGCCTT
TCCAGAAACTCGGCTTGGCTACCCAATTGGTCGAGAGCATTTACAGGTTTTATCAGTCACAGAAGAATGT
TGTGGACATAACAGTGGAGGATCCATCTGAGGATTTCCAGCGTTTGAGGAATTTTGTGGACGCGCGATCT
TGCATGAAATTGAAGTCGTTTGCACCAGGCGAGATAGTCAAGGGCTTCAACAAGGAGATGGTGCGGGAAG
CTCGCGAGGCTCTGAAACTCAATCCCCTCCAGGTGCGTAAGGTGTACGAGCTTTTGCGTTTATTCTACAC
CAATGTGAAGGATGAAAAGGAGTACCGACCCTATCGTCTGGAAGTTAAGAAACGGCTTAACGCGGTCTAT
TACAAGCAGTTAAAGGATTTGAAGAAAATGGAGCGCTTCAAGATGGACACTGAAATGCTGCGTGCTCGCC
TGCCAACGGTTCAACAACGAATGGAGCAGCTGCATGAGGAATACCGCGTGGTCGAGCAGGAGTACCAGAG
CACCATTGCCAAGTTGAGGGCCTCG
