>Addgene plasmid #70831 | pFOSGE_COF3F04 | addgene partial sequence | sequence record 130843 | M13-F20 5'-TGTAAAACGACGGCCAGT-3'
TGATTTTATTTTGACTGATAGTGACCTGTTCGTTGCAACAAATTGATGAGCAATGCTTTTTTATAATGCC
AACTTTGTACAAAAAAGCAGGCTTCATGGCACAAATCGAGAAGTACCAGGACTTTGTGATTGATGCTCTC
GAAGTGGTAGACTTTAAGCTGATCCGTGACAAGGCCGACATCAACAATGATGCCCTGACCTTTCATCCCG
CAATGGCCCACCAGATTTTCGGGGAGACCGAGACGATTTTCGGCTACCAGGACTTGCACGTCCGTGTAAT
GTACACGGCAGGACCTTTGCACATCTACTTGGGCGTCGATTACGGCAAACGGGTGAATGAGATCTCCGGC
GGAGAGATCAAGGCAGACGACGTCGTCAGCACAATTGCTCAGAGTCTACCGGACGGCTGCTACTTCATCA
ATCTTGATGAGTTTCTTAAGACACTGGACAAGGCTGACAAATTTCAGCCCTTCGGTGAGAAGATAAGCGA
ATACAGGCGGGTATCGGACGACGGCAGCGAGCGCCTTTTCGAGATCTACCAGTGCGAGTACAAGAGCTCA
TCATTCTTAAAGTTCTTTGCCCGGCTGCAGACGTTCATCTTGTGGTTCGTGGATGCTGCCTCCTACATCG
ACACTGATGATCCACAGTGGTGTTACTTCTTGAGCTACGAAAAGTACAAGAACAACGATGGCCAGTGGCA
GTATGCCACAGCTGGTTACACCACCGTATACGAGTACTACGCCTATCCGCAAAACAAGAGGCCCAGGATA
AGCCAGATGCTGATACTGCCGCCTTTCCAGAAACTCGGCTTGGCTACCCAATTGGTCGAGAGCATTTACA
GGTTTTATCAGTCACAGAAGAATGTTGTGGACATAACAGTGGAGGATCCATCTGAGGATTTCCAGCGTTT
GAGGAATTTTGTGGACGCGCGATCTTGCATGAAATTGAAGTCGTTTGCACCAGGCGAGATAGTCAAGGGC
TTCAACAAGGAGATGGTGCGGGAAGCTCGCGAGGCTCTGAAA
