>Addgene plasmid #70831 | pFOSGE_COF3F04 | addgene partial sequence | sequence record 130844 | M13-Rev 5'-CAGGAAACAGCTATGACC-3'
TCAGCTGGATGGCAAATAATGATTTTATTTTGACTGATAGTGACCTGTTCGTTGCAACAAATTGATAAGC
AATGCTTTCTTATAATGCCAACTTTGTACAAGAAAGCTGGGTCCGAGGCCCTCAACTTGGCAATGGTGCT
CTGGTACTCCTGCTCGACCACGCGGTATTCCTCATGCAGCTGCTCCATTCGTTGTTGAACCGTTGGCAGG
CGAGCACGCAGCATTTCAGTGTCCATCTTGAAGCGCTCCATTTTCTTCAAATCCTTTAACTGCTTGTAAT
AGACCGCGTTAAGCCGTTTCTTAACTTCCAGACGATAGGGTCGGTACTCCTTTTCATCCTTCACATTGGT
GTAGAATAAACGCAAAAGCTCGTACACCTTACGCACCTGGAGGGGATTGAGTTTCAGAGCCTCGCGAGCT
TCCCGCACCATCTCCTTGTTGAAGCCCTTGACTATCTCGCCTGGTGCAAACGACTTCAATTTCATGCAAG
ATCGCGCGTCCACAAAATTCCTCAAACGCTGGAAATCCTCAGATGGATCCTCCACTGTTATGTCCACAAC
ATTCTTCTGTGACTGATAAAACCTGTAAATGCTCTCGACCAATTGGGTAGCCAAGCCGAGTTTCTGGAAA
GGCGGCAGTATCAGCATCTGGCTTATCCTGGGCCTCTTGTTTTGCGGATAGGCGTAGTACTCGTATACGG
TGGTGTAACCAGCTGTGGCATACTGCCACTGGCCATCGTTGTTCTTGTACTTTTCGTAGCTCAAGAAGTA
ACACCACTGTGGATCATCAGTGTCGATGTAGGAGGCAGCATCCACGAACCACAAGATGAACGTCTGCAGC
CGGGCAAAGAACTTTAAGAATGATGAGCTCTTGTACTCGCACTGGTAGATCTCGAAAAGGCGCTCGCTGC
CGTCGTCCGATACCCGCCTGTATTCGCTTATCTTCTCACCGAAGGGCTGAAATTTGTCAGCCTTGTCCAG
TGTCTTAAGAAACTCATCAAGATTGATGAAGTAGCAGC
